Addgene plasmid #47145: TAL3426
Depositing lab: Keith Joung. Depositing organization: Massachusetts General Hospital. Publication: Targeted gene disruption in somatic zebrafish cells using engineered TALENs. Sander JD, Cade L, Khayter C, Reyon D, Peterson RT, Joung JK, Yeh JR. Nat Biotechnol. 2011 Aug 5;29(8):697-8. doi: 10.1038/nbt.1934. PubMed 21822241.
Backbone
  Vector backbone: JDS70
  Backbone manufacturer: Addgene plasmid #32285
  Backbone size w/o insert (bp): 6447
  Vector type: Mammalian Expression ; T7
Growth in bacteria
  Bacterial resistance: Ampicillin, 100 μg/mL
  Growth temperature: 37°C
  Growth strain: XL1 Blue
  Copy number: High Copy
Gene/Insert
  Gene/Insert name: ZebrafishCommunity-dyrk1b-left (alt name: dyrk1b)
  Species: D. rerio (zebrafish)
  Insert size (bp): 1430
  Entrez Gene: dyrk1b (a.k.a. si:ch211-225p5.1)
  Promoter: CMV
  Tag / fusion protein: 3X Flag (N terminal on backbone); WT FOKI (C terminal on backbone)
  Cloning method: Restriction Enzyme; 5′ cloning site BsmBI (destroyed during cloning); 3′ cloning site BsmBI (destroyed during cloning)
  Sequencing primers: 5′ CMV-F; 3′ BGH-rev
Terms and licenses: Academic/Nonprofit Terms; Industry Terms: Not Available to Industry
Depositor comments: Target binding site: TCCTGAACCAGGCCCAGA It is strongly recommended that users perform a diagnostic digest to verify this plasmid prior to use. For example, a double digest of the plasmid with BamHI and KpnI should result in two bands at 2.3kb and 5.8kb.
How to cite: TAL3426 was a gift from Keith Joung (Addgene plasmid # 47145 ; http://n2t.net/addgene:47145 ; RRID:Addgene_47145)
