[The description below was written by a language model from this plasmid's Addgene catalogue record.]
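Description:
TAL3426 is a TALEN expression plasmid built on the JDS70 backbone, a mammalian expression vector that also carries a T7 promoter. It encodes the "left" half of a TALE nuclease pair directed against the zebrafish (Danio rerio) dyrk1b gene. The insert, about 1.4 kb, is an engineered array of TAL effector repeats designed to recognise a specific 18-nucleotide half-site in dyrk1b. It is not a dyrk1b coding sequence. The array was placed into the roughly 6.4 kb backbone through BsmBI sites that were destroyed during cloning. BsmBI is a type IIS enzyme that cuts outside its recognition sequence, which allows a seamless in-frame junction with the flanking backbone sequences. The plasmid is maintained at high copy in E. coli under ampicillin selection.

The backbone supplies an N-terminal 3X FLAG tag, useful for detecting the protein, and a C-terminal wild-type FokI nuclease domain, so the expressed product is a FLAG-tagged TALE–FokI fusion. A CMV promoter drives expression in transfected mammalian cells. The T7 designation indicates that the coding region can also be transcribed in vitro, the usual route to mRNA for microinjection into zebrafish embryos, although the record does not describe this use explicitly. The BGH-reverse sequencing primer suggests a BGH polyadenylation region downstream.

Because FokI cleaves only as a dimer, this construct is meant to be used with a matching "right" TALEN that binds the opposite strand nearby. Together they produce a double-strand break at dyrk1b, and error-prone repair then creates disruptive indels. The insert name suggests it belongs to a community set of zebrafish gene-targeting TALENs. No feature table was provided, so other backbone elements cannot be detailed.
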