>Addgene plasmid #47145 | TAL3426 | depositor partial sequence | sequence record 67232 | Insert sequence
ATGGACTACAAAGACCATGACGGTGATTATAAAGATCATGACATCGATTACAAGGATGACGATGACAAGA
TGGCCCCCAAGAAGAAGAGGAAGGTGGGCATTCACCGCGGGGTACCTATGGTGGACTTGAGGACACTCGG
TTATTCGCAACAGCAACAGGAGAAAATCAAGCCTAAGGTCAGGAGCACCGTCGCGCAACACCACGAGGCG
CTTGTGGGGCATGGCTTCACTCATGCGCATATTGTCGCGCTTTCACAGCACCCTGCGGCGCTTGGGACGG
TGGCTGTCAAATACCAAGATATGATTGCGGCCCTGCCCGAAGCCACGCACGAGGCAATTGTAGGGGTCGG
TAAACAGTGGTCGGGAGCGCGAGCACTTGAGGCGCTGCTGACTGTGGCGGGTGAGCTTAGGGGGCCTCCG
CTCCAGCTCGACACCGGGCAGCTGCTGAAGATCGCGAAGAGAGGGGGAGTAACAGCGGTAGAGGCAGTGC
ACGCCTGGCGCAATGCGCTCACCGGGGCCCCCTTGAACCTGACCCCAGACCAGGTAGTCGCAATCGCGTC
ACATGACGGGGGAAAGCAAGCCCTGGAAACCGTGCAAAGGTTGTTGCCGGTCCTTTGTCAAGACCACGGC
CTTACACCGGAGCAAGTCGTGGCCATTGCATCCCACGACGGTGGCAAACAGGCTCTTGAGACGGTTCAGA
GACTTCTCCCAGTTCTCTGTCAAGCCCACGGGCTGACTCCCGATCAAGTTGTAGCGATTGCGTCCAACGG
TGGAGGGAAACAAGCATTGGAGACTGTCCAACGGCTCCTTCCCGTGTTGTGTCAAGCCCACGGTTTGACG
CCTGCACAAGTGGTCGCCATCGCCAACAACAACGGCGGTAAGCAGGCGCTGGAAACAGTACAGCGCCTGC
TGCCTGTACTGTGCCAGGATCATGGACTGACCCCAGACCAGGTAGTCGCAATCGCGTCGAACATTGGGGG
AAAGCAAGCCCTGGAAACCGTGCAAAGGTTGTTGCCGGTCCTTTGTCAAGACCACGGCCTTACACCGGAG
CAAGTCGTGGCCATTGCAAGCAACATCGGTGGCAAACAGGCTCTTGAGACGGTTCAGAGACTTCTCCCAG
TTCTCTGTCAAGCCCACGGGCTGACTCCCGATCAAGTTGTAGCGATTGCGTCGCATGACGGAGGGAAACA
AGCATTGGAGACTGTCCAACGGCTCCTTCCCGTGTTGTGTCAAGCCCACGGTTTGACGCCTGCACAAGTG
GTCGCCATCGCCAGCCATGATGGCGGTAAGCAGGCGCTGGAAACAGTACAGCGCCTGCTGCCTGTACTGT
GCCAGGATCATGGACTGACCCCAGACCAGGTAGTCGCAATCGCGTCGAACATTGGGGGAAAGCAAGCCCT
GGAAACCGTGCAAAGGTTGTTGCCGGTCCTTTGTCAAGACCACGGCCTTACACCGGAGCAAGTCGTGGCC
ATTGCAAATAATAACGGTGGCAAACAGGCTCTTGAGACGGTTCAGAGACTTCTCCCAGTTCTCTGTCAAG
CCCACGGGCTGACTCCCGATCAAGTTGTAGCGATTGCGAATAACAATGGAGGGAAACAAGCATTGGAGAC
TGTCCAACGGCTCCTTCCCGTGTTGTGTCAAGCCCACGGTTTGACGCCTGCACAAGTGGTCGCCATCGCC
AGCCATGATGGCGGTAAGCAGGCGCTGGAAACAGTACAGCGCCTGCTGCCTGTACTGTGCCAGGATCATG
GACTGACCCCAGACCAGGTAGTCGCAATCGCGTCACATGACGGGGGAAAGCAAGCCCTGGAAACCGTGCA
AAGGTTGTTGCCGGTCCTTTGTCAAGACCACGGCCTTACACCGGAGCAAGTCGTGGCCATTGCATCCCAC
GACGGTGGCAAACAGGCTCTTGAGACGGTTCAGAGACTTCTCCCAGTTCTCTGTCAAGCCCACGGGCTGA
CTCCCGATCAAGTTGTAGCGATTGCGTCGAACATTGGAGGGAAACAAGCATTGGAGACTGTCCAACGGCT
CCTTCCCGTGTTGTGTCAAGCCCACGGTTTGACGCCTGCACAAGTGGTCGCCATCGCCAACAACAACGGC
GGTAAGCAGGCGCTGGAAACAGTACAGCGCCTGCTGCCTGTACTGTGCCAGGATCATGGACTGACACCCG
AACAGGTGGTCGCCATTGCTTCTAACATCGGAGGACGGCCAGCCTTGGAG
