>Addgene plasmid #47145 | TAL3426 | addgene partial sequence | sequence record 68656 | JDS-TALEN-F 5'-TAGGGGTCGGTAAACAGTGG-3'
ACTGTGGCGGGTGAGCTTAGGGGGCCTCCGCTCCAGCTCGACACCGGGCAGCTGCTGAAGATCGCGAAGA
GAGGGGGAGTAACAGCGGTAGAGGCAGTGCACGCCTGGCGCAATGCGCTCACCGGGGCCCCCTTGAACCT
GACCCCAGACCAGGTAGTCGCAATCGCGTCACATGACGGGGGAAAGCAAGCCCTGGAAACCGTGCAAAGG
TTGTTGCCGGTCCTTTGTCAAGACCACGGCCTTACACCGGAGCAAGTCGTGGCCATTGCATCCCACGACG
GTGGCAAACAGGCTCTTGAGACGGTTCAGAGACTTCTCCCAGTTCTCTGTCAAGCCCACGGGCTGACTCC
CGATCAAGTTGTAGCGATTGCGTCCAACGGTGGAGGGAAACAAGCATTGGAGACTGTCCAACGGCTCCTT
CCCGTGTTGTGTCAAGCCCACGGTTTGACGCCTGCACAAGTGGTCGCCATCGCCAACAACAACGGCGGTA
AGCAGGCGCTGGAAACAGTACAGCGCCTGCTGCCTGTACTGTGCCAGGATCATGGACTGACCCCAGACCA
GGTAGTCGCAATCGCGTCGAACATTGGGGGAAAGCAAGCCCTGGAAACCGTGCAAAGGTTGTTGCCGGTC
CTTTGTCAAGACCACGGCCTTACACCGGAGCAAGTCGTGGCCATTGCAAGCAACATCGGTGGCAAACAGG
CTCTTGAGACGGTTCAGAGACTTCTCCCAGTTCTCTGTCAAGCCCACGGGCTGACTCCCGATCAAGTTGT
AGCGATTGCGTCGCATGACGGAGGGAAACAAGCATTGGAGACTGTCCAACGGCTCCTTCCCGTGTTGTGT
CAAGCCCACGGTTTGACGCCTGCACAAGTGGTCGCCATCGCCAGCCATGATGGCGGTAAGCAGGCGCTGG
